>Addgene plasmid #26722 | GFP-cortactin | addgene partial sequence | sequence record 32991 | 26722 with EGFP-C
TCAGATCTCGAGCTCAAGCTTCGAATTCTATGTGGAAAGCCTCTGCAGGCCATGCTGTGTCCATCACGCA
GGATGATGGAGGAGCTGATGACTGGGAGACTGATCCTGATTTTGTGAATGATGTGAGTGAAAAGGAGCAG
AGATGGGGTGCTAAAACCGTGCAGGGATCGGGGCACCAGGAACACATCAACATTCACAAGCTTCGAGAGA
ATGTCTTCCAAGAACACCAGACGCTCAAGGAGAAGGAGCTGGAAACGGGACCCAAGGCTTCCCACGGCTA
TGGCGGGAAGTTCGGTGTGGAGCAGGATAGGATGGACAGATCAGCCGTGGGCCATGAGTACCAGTCGAAG
CTTTCCAAGCACTGCTCACAAGTGGACTCGGTCCGGGGCTTCGGAGGCAAGTTCGGTGTCCAGATGGACA
GGGTGGATCAGTCTGCTGTAGGCTTTGAATACCAGGGGAAGACTGAGAAGCATGCCTCCCAGAAAGACTA
CTCTAGTGGCTTCGGTGGCAAATACGGTGTGCAAGCTGACCGTGTAGACAAGAGTGCCGTGGGCTTTGAC
TACCAGGGCAAGACGGAGAAGCATGAGTCTCAGAAAGATTACTCCAAAGGTTTTGGTGGCAAATATGGGA
TTGACAAGGACAAGGTGGATAAAAGTGCTGTGGGCTTTGAGTATCAAGGCAAGACAGAGAAGCACGAATC
CCAGAAAGACTATGTAAAAGGCTTTGGAGGAAAGTTTGGTGTGCAGACAGACAGACAGGACAAGTGTGCC
CTTGGCTGGGACCATCAGGAGAAGCTGCAGCTGCATGAATCCCAAAAAGACTATAAGACTGGTTTCG
