[The description below was written by a language model from this plasmid's Addgene catalogue record.]
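Description:
GFP-cortactin is a mammalian expression plasmid built on the Clontech pEGFP-C1 backbone (about 4.7 kb without insert), carrying mouse cortactin (Cttn, also known as Ems1 or cortical actin binding protein) as an insert of roughly 1.7 kb. The coding sequence was introduced by restriction enzyme cloning downstream of the backbone's EGFP open reading frame, so the protein is produced with EGFP fused to its N terminus. The cortactin sequence was derived in part from an earlier FLAG-cortactin clone. The record does not list the promoter or other regulatory elements explicitly and no feature table is provided. The pEGFP-C1 series generally uses a CMV immediate-early promoter to drive the fusion, with an SV40 polyadenylation signal, but this is a general property of the backbone rather than a recorded fact for this construct.

The plasmid is maintained in E. coli at high copy number under kanamycin selection. The same resistance cassette confers neomycin resistance in mammalian cells, which allows G418 selection of stable transfectants.

Cortactin is an actin-binding protein that localises to the cell cortex and regulates branched actin assembly at sites of dynamic membrane activity. The EGFP fusion allows its distribution and dynamics to be followed by fluorescence microscopy in transfected cells. The associated publication concerns calpain-mediated proteolysis of cortactin and its role in regulating membrane protrusion during cell migration. This suggests the construct is used to express and visualise tagged cortactin in studies of cytoskeletal dynamics, lamellipodial protrusion and cell motility.
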