Addgene plasmid #26722: GFP-cortactin
Depositing lab: Anna Huttenlocher. Depositing organization: University of Wisconsin, Madison. Publication: Proteolysis of cortactin by calpain regulates membrane protrusion during cell migration. Perrin BJ, Amann KJ, Huttenlocher A. Mol Biol Cell. 2006 Jan . 17(1):239-50. 10.1091/mbc.e05-06-0488 PubMed 16280362.
Backbone
  Vector backbone: pEGFP-C1
  Backbone manufacturer: Clontech
  Backbone size w/o insert (bp): 4700
  Vector type: Mammalian Expression
  Selectable markers: Neomycin (select with G418)
Growth in bacteria
  Bacterial resistance: Kanamycin, 50 μg/mL
  Growth temperature: 37°C
  Growth strain: DH5alpha
  Copy number: High Copy
Gene/Insert
  Gene/Insert name: Cortactin (alt name: Cortical actin binding protein)
  Species: M. musculus (mouse)
  Insert size (bp): 1679
  Entrez Gene: Cttn (a.k.a. 1110020L01Rik, Ems1)
  Tag / fusion protein: EGFP (N terminal on backbone)
  Cloning method: Restriction Enzyme
  Sequencing primers: 5′ EGFP-C
Resource information
  A portion of this plasmid was derived from a plasmid made by: A FLAG-cortactin clone was a generous gift from A. Weaver (Vanderbilt University)
Terms and licenses: Academic/Nonprofit Terms; Industry Terms: Not Available to Industry
How to cite: GFP-cortactin was a gift from Anna Huttenlocher (Addgene plasmid # 26722 ; http://n2t.net/addgene:26722 ; RRID:Addgene_26722)
