LOCUS       Exported 6379 bp ds-DNA circular SYN 12-MAY-2021
DEFINITION  synthetic circular DNA
ACCESSION   .
VERSION     .
KEYWORDS    GFP-cortactin
SOURCE      synthetic DNA construct
  ORGANISM  synthetic DNA construct
REFERENCE   1 (bases 1 to 6379)
  AUTHORS   Perrin BJ, Amann KJ, Huttenlocher A
  TITLE     Proteolysis of cortactin by calpain regulates membrane protrusion
            during cell migration.
  JOURNAL   Mol Biol Cell. 2006 Jan . 17(1):239-50.
  PUBMED    16280362
REFERENCE   2 (bases 1 to 6379)
  AUTHORS   .
  TITLE     Direct Submission
  JOURNAL   Exported May 12, 2021 from SnapGene Server 1.1.58
            http://www.snapgene.com
FEATURES             Location/Qualifiers
     source          1..6379
                     /organism="synthetic DNA construct"
                     /mol_type="other DNA"
     enhancer        52..355
                     /label=CMV enhancer
                     /note="human cytomegalovirus immediate early enhancer"
     promoter        356..559
                     /label=CMV promoter
                     /note="human cytomegalovirus (CMV) immediate early
                     promoter"
     primer_bind     510..530
                     /label=CMV-F
                     /note="Human CMV immediate early promoter, forward primer"
     regulatory      598..607
                     /regulatory_class="other"
                     /note="vertebrate consensus sequence for strong initiation
                     of translation (Kozak, 1987)"
     CDS             604..1320
                     /codon_start=1
                     /product="enhanced GFP"
                     /label=EGFP
                     /translation="MVSKGEELFTGVVPILVELDGDVNGHKFSVSGEGEGDATYGKLTL
                     KFICTTGKLPVPWPTLVTTLTYGVQCFSRYPDHMKQHDFFKSAMPEGYVQERTIFFKDD
                     GNYKTRAEVKFEGDTLVNRIELKGIDFKEDGNILGHKLEYNYNSHNVYIMADKQKNGIK
                     VNFKIRHNIEDGSVQLADHYQQNTPIGDGPVLLPDNHYLSTQSALSKDPNEKRDHMVLL
                     EFVTAAGITLGMDELYK"
     CDS             604..1320
                     /codon_start=1
                     /product="the original enhanced GFP (Yang et al., 1996)"
                     /label=EGFP
                     /note="mammalian codon-optimized"
                     /translation="MVSKGEELFTGVVPILVELDGDVNGHKFSVSGEGEGDATYGKLTL
                     KFICTTGKLPVPWPTLVTTLTYGVQCFSRYPDHMKQHDFFKSAMPEGYVQERTIFFKDD
                     GNYKTRAEVKFEGDTLVNRIELKGIDFKEDGNILGHKLEYNYNSHNVYIMADKQKNGIK
                     VNFKIRHNIEDGSVQLADHYQQNTPIGDGPVLLPDNHYLSTQSALSKDPNEKRDHMVLL
                     EFVTAAGITLGMDELYK"
     primer_bind     complement(649..670)
                     /label=EGFP-N
                     /note="EGFP, reverse primer"
     primer_bind     complement(910..929)
                     /label=EXFP-R
                     /note="For distinguishing EGFP variants, reverse primer"
     primer_bind     1257..1278
                     /label=EGFP-C
                     /note="EGFP, forward primer"
     polyA_signal    3158..3279
                     /label=SV40 poly(A) signal
                     /note="SV40 polyadenylation signal"
     primer_bind     complement(3195..3214)
                     /label=SV40pA-R
                     /note="SV40 polyA, reverse primer"
     primer_bind     3249..3268
                     /label=EBV-rev
                     /note="SV40 polyA terminator, reverse primer"
     rep_origin      complement(3286..3741)
                     /direction=LEFT
                     /label=f1 ori
                     /note="f1 bacteriophage origin of replication; arrow
                     indicates direction of (+) strand synthesis"
     primer_bind     complement(3423..3444)
                     /label=F1ori-F
                     /note="F1 origin, forward primer"
     primer_bind     3635..3654
                     /label=F1ori-R
                     /note="F1 origin, reverse primer"
     promoter        3768..3872
                     /gene="bla"
                     /label=AmpR promoter
     promoter        3874..4231
                     /label=SV40 promoter
                     /note="SV40 enhancer and early promoter"
     primer_bind     complement(3897..3917)
                     /label=pBABE 3'
                     /note="SV40 enhancer, reverse primer for pBABE vectors"
     rep_origin      4082..4217
                     /label=SV40 ori
                     /note="SV40 origin of replication"
     primer_bind     4144..4163
                     /label=SV40pro-F
                     /note="SV40 promoter/origin, forward primer"
     CDS             4266..5060
                     /codon_start=1
                     /gene="aph(3')-II (or nptII)"
                     /product="aminoglycoside phosphotransferase from Tn5"
                     /label=NeoR/KanR
                     /note="confers resistance to neomycin, kanamycin, and G418
                     (Geneticin(R))"
                     /translation="MIEQDGLHAGSPAAWVERLFGYDWAQQTIGCSDAAVFRLSAQGRP
                     VLFVKTDLSGALNELQDEAARLSWLATTGVPCAAVLDVVTEAGRDWLLLGEVPGQDLLS
                     SHLAPAEKVSIMADAMRRLHTLDPATCPFDHQAKHRIERARTRMEAGLVDQDDLDEEHQ
                     GLAPAELFARLKASMPDGEDLVVTHGDACLPNIMVENGRFSGFIDCGRLGVADRYQDIA
                     LATRDIAEELGGEWADRFLVLYGIAAPDSQRIAFYRLLDEFF"
     primer_bind     complement(4320..4339)
                     /label=Neo-R
                     /note="Neomycin resistance gene, reverse primer"
     primer_bind     4930..4949
                     /label=Neo-F
                     /note="Neomycin resistance gene, forward primer"
     primer_bind     complement(5248..5267)
                     /label=TK-pA-R
                     /note="Thymidine kinase polyA, reverse primer"
     polyA_signal    5292..5339
                     /label=HSV TK poly(A) signal
                     /note="herpes simplex virus thymidine kinase
                     polyadenylation signal (Cole and Stacy, 1985)"
     rep_origin      5668..6256
                     /direction=RIGHT
                     /label=ori
                     /note="high-copy-number ColE1/pMB1/pBR322/pUC origin of
                     replication"
     primer_bind     6157..6176
                     /label=pBR322ori-F
                     /note="pBR322 origin, forward primer"
ORIGIN
        1 atagtaatca attacggggt cattagttca tagcccatat atggagttcc gcgttacata
       61 acttacggta aatggcccgc ctggctgacc gcccaacgac ccccgcccat tgacgtcaat
      121 aatgacgtat gttcccatag taacgccaat agggactttc cattgacgtc aatgggtgga
      181 gtatttacgg taaactgccc acttggcagt acatcaagtg tatcatatgc caagtacgcc
      241 ccctattgac gtcaatgacg gtaaatggcc cgcctggcat tatgcccagt acatgacctt
      301 atgggacttt cctacttggc agtacatcta cgtattagtc atcgctatta ccatggtgat
      361 gcggttttgg cagtacatca atgggcgtgg atagcggttt gactcacggg gatttccaag
      421 tctccacccc attgacgtca atgggagttt gttttggcac caaaatcaac gggactttcc
      481 aaaatgtcgt aacaactccg ccccattgac gcaaatgggc ggtaggcgtg tacggtggga
      541 ggtctatata agcagagctg gtttagtgaa ccgtcagatc cgctagcgct accggtcgcc
      601 accatggtga gcaagggcga ggagctgttc accggggtgg tgcccatcct ggtcgagctg
      661 gacggcgacg taaacggcca caagttcagc gtgtccggcg agggcgaggg cgatgccacc
      721 tacggcaagc tgaccctgaa gttcatctgc accaccggca agctgcccgt gccctggccc
      781 accctcgtga ccaccctgac ctacggcgtg cagtgcttca gccgctaccc cgaccacatg
      841 aagcagcacg acttcttcaa gtccgccatg cccgaaggct acgtccagga gcgcaccatc
      901 ttcttcaagg acgacggcaa ctacaagacc cgcgccgagg tgaagttcga gggcgacacc
      961 ctggtgaacc gcatcgagct gaagggcatc gacttcaagg aggacggcaa catcctgggg
     1021 cacaagctgg agtacaacta caacagccac aacgtctata tcatggccga caagcagaag
     1081 aacggcatca aggtgaactt caagatccgc cacaacatcg aggacggcag cgtgcagctc
     1141 gccgaccact accagcagaa cacccccatc ggcgacggcc ccgtgctgct gcccgacaac
     1201 cactacctga gcacccagtc cgccctgagc aaagacccca acgagaagcg cgatcacatg
     1261 gtcctgctgg agttcgtgac cgccgccggg atcactctcg gcatggacga gctgtacaag
     1321 tccggactca gatctcgagc tcaagcttcg aattctatgt ggaaagcctc tgcaggccat
     1381 gctgtgtcca tcacgcagga tgatggagga gctgatgact gggagactga tcctgatttt
     1441 gtgaatgatg tgagtgaaaa ggagcagaga tggggtgcta aaaccgtgca gggatcgggg
     1501 caccaggaac acatcaacat tcacaagctt cgagagaatg tcttccaaga acaccagacg
     1561 ctcaaggaga aggagctgga aacgggaccc aaggcttccc acggctatgg cgggaagttc
     1621 ggtgtggagc aggataggat ggacagatca gccgtgggcc atgagtacca gtcgaagctt
     1681 tccaagcact gctcacaagt ggactcggtc cggggcttcg gaggcaagtt cggtgtccag
     1741 atggacaggg tggatcagtc tgctgtaggc tttgaatacc aggggaagac tgagaagcat
     1801 gcctcccaga aagactactc tagtggcttc ggtggcaaat acggtgtgca agctgaccgt
     1861 gtagacaaga gtgccgtggg ctttgactac cagggcaaga cggagaagca tgagtctcag
     1921 aaagattact ccaaaggttt tggtggcaaa tatgggattg acaaggacaa ggtggataaa
     1981 agtgctgtgg gctttgagta tcaaggcaag acagagaagc acgaatccca gaaagactat
     2041 gtaaaaggct ttggaggaaa gtttggtgtg cagacagaca gacaggacaa gtgtgccctt
     2101 ggctgggacc atcaggagaa gctgcagctg catgaatccc aaaaagacta taagactggt
     2161 ttcggaggca aatttggtgt tcagtccgag aggcaggact cctccgctgt ggggtttgat
     2221 tacaaggaga gattggccaa gcacgagccc cagcaagact atgccaaagg attcggcggg
     2281 aagtatgggg tgcagaagga tcggatggac aagaatgcat ccacctttga agaagtggtc
     2341 caggtgccat ctgcctatca gaagactgtc cccattgagg ccgtaaccag caaaaccagt
     2401 aatatccgtg ctaactttga aaacctggca aaggagagag agcaggagga caggcggaag
     2461 gcagaagccg agagagctca gcggatggcc aaagaaagac aggagcagga ggaggcgcgc
     2521 aggaagctgg aagagcaagc cagagccaag aagcagacgc cccctgcatc ccctagtcct
     2581 caaccaattg aagacagacc accctccagc cccatctatg aggatgcagc tccgttcaag
     2641 gccgagccga gctaccgagg tagcgaacct gagcctgagt acagcatcga ggccgcaggc
     2701 attcctgagg ctggcagcca gcaaggcctg acctatacat cagagcccgt gtacgagact
     2761 acagaggctc ctggccacta tcaagcagag gatgacacct acgatgggta tgagagtgac
     2821 ctgggcatca cagccatcgc cctgtatgac taccaggctg ctggcgatga tgagatctcc
     2881 tttgaccctg atgacatcat caccaacata gaaatgattg acgatggctg gtggcgtggg
     2941 gtgtgcaagg gcagatacgg gctcttccca gccaactatg tggagctgcg gcagtaggaa
     3001 ttctgcagtc gacggtaccg cgggcccggg atccaccgga tctagataac tgatcataat
     3061 cagccatacc acatttgtag aggttttact tgctttaaaa aacctcccac acctccccct
     3121 gaacctgaaa cataaaatga atgcaattgt tgttgttaac ttgtttattg cagcttataa
     3181 tggttacaaa taaagcaata gcatcacaaa tttcacaaat aaagcatttt tttcactgca
     3241 ttctagttgt ggtttgtcca aactcatcaa tgtatcttaa cgcgtaaatt gtaagcgtta
     3301 atattttgtt aaaattcgcg ttaaattttt gttaaatcag ctcatttttt aaccaatagg
     3361 ccgaaatcgg caaaatccct tataaatcaa aagaatagac cgagataggg ttgagtgttg
     3421 ttccagtttg gaacaagagt ccactattaa agaacgtgga ctccaacgtc aaaggnnnnn
     3481 nnnnnnnnnn nnnnnnnnnn nnnnnnnnnn nnnnnnnnnn nnnntnnnnn nnnnnnnnnn
     3541 nnnnnnnnnn nnnnnnnnnn nnnnnnnnnn nnnnnnnnnn nnnnnnnnnn nnnnnnnnnn
     3601 nnnnnnnnnn nnnnnngnnn nnnnnnnnnn nnnnnnnnnn nnnnnnnnnn nnnnnnnnnn
     3661 nnnnnnnnnn nnnnnnnnnn nnnnnnnnnn nnnnnnnnnn nnnnnnnnnn nnnnnnnnnn
     3721 nnnnnnnnnn nnnnnnnnnn ncaggtggca cttttcgggg aaatgtgcgc ggaaccccta
     3781 tttgtttatt tttctaaata cattcaaata tgtatccgct catgagacaa taaccctgat
     3841 aaatgcttca ataatattga aaaaggaaga gtcctgaggc ggaaagaacc agctgtggaa
     3901 tgtgtgtcag ttagggtgtg gaaagtcccc aggctcccca gcaggcagaa gtatgcaaag
     3961 catgcatctc aattagtcag caaccaggtg tggaaagtcc ccaggctccc cagcaggcag
     4021 aagtatgcaa agcatgcatc tcaattagtc agcaaccata gtcccgcccc taactccgcc
     4081 catcccgccc ctaactccgc ccagttccgc ccattctccg ccccatggct gactaatttt
     4141 ttttatttat gcagaggccg aggccgcctc ggcctctgag ctattccaga agtagtgagg
     4201 aggctttttt ggaggcctag gcttttgcaa agatcgatca agagacagga tgaggatcgt
     4261 ttcgcatgat tgaacaagat ggattgcacg caggttctcc ggccgcttgg gtggagaggc
     4321 tattcggcta tgactgggca caacagacaa tcggctgctc tgatgccgcc gtgttccggc
     4381 tgtcagcgca ggggcgcccg gttctttttg tcaagaccga cctgtccggt gccctgaatg
     4441 aactgcaaga cgaggcagcg cggctatcgt ggctggccac gacgggcgtt ccttgcgcag
     4501 ctgtgctcga cgttgtcact gaagcgggaa gggactggct gctattgggc gaagtgccgg
     4561 ggcaggatct cctgtcatct caccttgctc ctgccgagaa agtatccatc atggctgatg
     4621 caatgcggcg gctgcatacg cttgatccgg ctacctgccc attcgaccac caagcgaaac
     4681 atcgcatcga gcgagcacgt actcggatgg aagccggtct tgtcgatcag gatgatctgg
     4741 acgaagagca tcaggggctc gcgccagccg aactgttcgc caggctcaag gcgagcatgc
     4801 ccgacggcga ggatctcgtc gtgacccatg gcgatgcctg cttgccgaat atcatggtgg
     4861 aaaatggccg cttttctgga ttcatcgact gtggccggct gggtgtggcg gaccgctatc
     4921 aggacatagc gttggctacc cgtgatattg ctgaagagct tggcggcgaa tgggctgacc
     4981 gcttcctcgt gctttacggt atcgccgctc ccgattcgca gcgcatcgcc ttctatcgcc
     5041 ttcttgacga gttcttctga gcgggactct ggggttcgaa atgaccgacc aagcgacgcc
     5101 caacctgcca tcacgagatt tcgattccac cgccgccttc tatgaaaggt tgggcttcgg
     5161 aatcgttttc cgggacgccg gctggatgat cctccagcgc ggggatctca tgctggagtt
     5221 cttcgcccac cctaggggga ggctaactga aacacggaag gagacaatac cggaaggaac
     5281 ccgcgctatg acggcaataa aaagacagaa taaaacgcac ggtgttgggt cgtttgttca
     5341 taaacgcggg gttcggtccc agggctggca ctctgtcgat accccaccga gaccccattg
     5401 gggccaatac gcccgcgttt cttccttttc cccaccccac cccccaagtt cgggtgaagg
     5461 cccagggctc gcagccaacg tcggggcggc aggccctgcc atagcctcag gttactcata
     5521 tatactttag attgatttaa aacttcattt ttaatttaaa aggatctagg tgaagatcct
     5581 ttttgataat ctcatgacca aaatccctta acgtgagttt tcgttccact gagcgtcaga
     5641 ccccgtagaa aagatcaaag gatcttcttg agatcctttt tttctgcgcg taatctgctg
     5701 cttgcaaaca aaaaaaccac cgctaccagc ggtggtttgt ttgccggatc aagagctacc
     5761 aactcttttt ccgaaggtaa ctggcttcag cagagcgcag ataccaaata ctgttcttct
     5821 agtgtagccg tagttaggcc accacttcaa gaactctgta gcaccgccta catacctcgc
     5881 tctgctaatc ctgttaccag tggctgctgc cagtggcgat aagtcgtgtc ttaccgggtt
     5941 ggactcaaga cgatagttac cggataaggc gcagcggtcg ggctgaacgg ggggttcgtg
     6001 cacacagccc agcttggagc gaacgaccta caccgaactg agatacctac agcgtgagct
     6061 atgagaaagc gccacgcttc ccgaagggag aaaggcggac aggtatccgg taagcggcag
     6121 ggtcggaaca ggagagcgca cgagggagct tccaggggga aacgcctggt atctttatag
     6181 tcctgtcggg tttcgccacc tctgacttga gcgtcgattt ttgtgatgct cgtcaggggg
     6241 gcggagccta tggaaaaacg ccagcaacgc ggccttttta cggttcctgg ccttttgctg
     6301 gccttttgct cacatgttct ttcctgcgtt atcccctgat tctgtggata accgtattac
     6361 cgccatgcat tagttatta
//
